>Addgene plasmid #198388 | pLenti6.3 GCN1-3xFlag_IRES-iRFP | addgene full sequence | sequence record 390322 | Addgene NGS Result
GGGTCTCTCTGGTTAGACCAGATCTGAGCCTGGGAGCTCTCTGGCTAACTAGGGAACCCACTGCTTAAGC
CTCAATAAAGCTTGCCTTGAGTGCTTCAAGTAGTGTGTGCCCGTCTGTTGTGTGACTCTGGTAACTAGAG
ATCCCTCAGACCCTTTTAGTCAGTGTGGAAAATCTCTAGCAGTGGCGCCCGAACAGGGACTTGAAAGCGA
AAGGGAAACCAGAGGAGCTCTCTCGACGCAGGACTCGGCTTGCTGAAGCGCGCACGGCAAGAGGCGAGGG
GCGGCGACTGGTGAGTACGCCAAAAATTTTGACTAGCGGAGGCTAGAAGGAGAGAGATGGGTGCGAGAGC
GTCAGTATTAAGCGGGGGAGAATTAGATCGCGATGGGAAAAAATTCGGTTAAGGCCAGGGGGAAAGAAAA
AATATAAATTAAAACATATAGTATGGGCAAGCAGGGAGCTAGAACGATTCGCAGTTAATCCTGGCCTGTT
AGAAACATCAGAAGGCTGTAGACAAATACTGGGACAGCTACAACCATCCCTTCAGACAGGATCAGAAGAA
CTTAGATCATTATATAATACAGTAGCAACCCTCTATTGTGTGCATCAAAGGATAGAGATAAAAGACACCA
AGGAAGCTTTAGACAAGATAGAGGAAGAGCAAAACAAAAGTAAGACCACCGCACAGCAAGCGGCCGCTGA
TCTTCAGACCTGGAGGAGGAGATATGAGGGACAATTGGAGAAGTGAATTATATAAATATAAAGTAGTAAA
AATTGAACCATTAGGAGTAGCACCCACCAAGGCAAAGAGAAGAGTGGTGCAGAGAGAAAAAAGAGCAGTG
GGAATAGGAGCTTTGTTCCTTGGGTTCTTGGGAGCAGCAGGAAGCACTATGGGCGCAGCGTCAATGACGC
TGACGGTACAGGCCAGACAATTATTGTCTGGTATAGTGCAGCAGCAGAACAATTTGCTGAGGGCTATTGA
GGCGCAACAGCATCTGTTGCAACTCACAGTCTGGGGCATCAAGCAGCTCCAGGCAAGAATCCTGGCTGTG
GAAAGATACCTAAAGGATCAACAGCTCCTGGGGATTTGGGGTTGCTCTGGAAAACTCATTTGCACCACTG
CTGTGCCTTGGAATGCTAGTTGGAGTAATAAATCTCTGGAACAGATTTGGAATCACACGACCTGGATGGA
GTGGGACAGAGAAATTAACAATTACACAAGCTTAATACACTCCTTAATTGAAGAATCGCAAAACCAGCAA
GAAAAGAATGAACAAGAATTATTGGAATTAGATAAATGGGCAAGTTTGTGGAATTGGTTTAACATAACAA
ATTGGCTGTGGTATATAAAATTATTCATAATGATAGTAGGAGGCTTGGTAGGTTTAAGAATAGTTTTTGC
TGTACTTTCTATAGTGAATAGAGTTAGGCAGGGATATTCACCATTATCGTTTCAGACCCACCTCCCAACC
CCGAGGGGACCCGACAGGCCCGAAGGAATAGAAGAAGAAGGTGGAGAGAGAGACAGAGACAGATCCATTC
GATTAGTGAACGGATCTCGACGGTATCGGTTAACTTTTAAAAGAAAAGGGGGGATTGGGGGGTACAGTGC
AGGGGAAAGAATAGTAGACATAATAGCAACAGACATACAAACTAAAGAATTACAAAAACAAATTACAAAA
ATTCAAAATTTTATCGATAAGCTTGGGAGTTCCGCGTTACATAACTTACGGTAAATGGCCCGCCTGGCTG
ACCGCCCAACGACCCCCGCCCATTGACGTCAATAATGACGTATGTTCCCATAGTAACGCCAATAGGGACT
TTCCATTGACGTCAATGGGTGGAGTATTTACGGTAAACTGCCCACTTGGCAGTACATCAAGTGTATCATA
TGCCAAGTACGCCCCCTATTGACGTCAATGACGGTAAATGGCCCGCCTGGCATTATGCCCAGTACATGAC
CTTATGGGACTTTCCTACTTGGCAGTACATCTACGTATTAGTCATCGCTATTACCATGGTGATGCGGTTT
TGGCAGTACATCAATGGGCGTGGATAGCGGTTTGACTCACGGGGATTTCCAAGTCTCCACCCCATTGACG
TCAATGGGAGTTTGTTTTGGCACCAAAATCAACGGGACTTTCCAAAATGTCGTAACAACTCCGCCCCATT
GACGCAAATGGGCGGTAGGCGTGTACGGTGGGAGGTCTATATAAGCAGAGCTCGTTTAGTGAACCGTCAG
ATCGCCTGGAGACGCCATCCACGCTGTTTTGACCTCCATAGAAGACACCGACTCTAGAGGATCCACTAGT
CCAGTGTGGTGGAATTCTGCAGATATCAACAAGTTTGTACAAAAAAGCAGGCTTATGGCGGCGGACACGC
AGGTTTCCGAGACACTAAAGCGTTTTGCAGGGAAGGTGACAACAGCCAGTGTAAAGGAACGGAGAGAAAT
CCTCAGTGAACTTGGGAAGTGTGTTGCTGGAAAAGATCTTCCAGAGGGAGCAGTGAAGGGGCTCTGCAAA
TTGTTCTGCTTGACTCTGCATCGATATAGAGATGCAGCCTCCCGCAGGGCCTTGCAGGCAGCCATCCAGC
AGTTGGCTGAGGCCCAGCCAGAAGCCACTGCTAAGAACCTTCTACACTCTCTGCAGTCTTCTGGTATAGG
CTCCAAAGCAGGTGTTCCCAGTAAGAGCAGTGGCTCTGCCGCCTTGCTGGCCTTGACCTGGACCTGCCTC
CTGGTGCGCATTGTCTTTCCATCGAGAGCCAAGCGACAAGGAGACATCTGGAACAAACTGGTGGAAGTGC
AGTGCCTGCTCTTGCTGGAGGTGCTGGGTGGCTCCCACAAGCACGCCGTGGATGGTGCTGTGAAGAAACT
CACGAAGCTGTGGAAAGAGAACCCCGGGCTGGTGGAACAGTACTTGTCAGCCATTCTCAGCCTAGAGCCC
AACCAGAACTATGCTGGCATGCTGGGGCTGCTGGTGCAGTTCTGCACGAGTCACAAGGAGATGGACGTGG
TCAGTCAGCACAAGAGCGCCCTACTGGACTTTTACATGAAGAACATCCTGATGAGCAAAGTCAAGCCTCC
GAAGTACCTGTTGGATAGCTGTGCCCCTCTGCTCCGATACCTGTCCCACTCAGAATTTAAGGATCTGATA
CTGCCCACCATACAGAAGTCCTTACTGAGGAGTCCAGAGAATGTTATTGAAACTATTTCTAGTCTGCTGG
CATCAGTGACGCTTGACCTCAGCCAGTATGCCATGGACATCGTGAAAGGACTGGCTGGTCACCTGAAATC
CAACAGTCCCCGCCTGATGGATGAAGCTGTGCTGGCACTGCGGAACCTGGCACGCCAGTGCAGTGACTCT
TCGGCCATGGAATCCCTGACCAAGCACCTATTTGCTATCCTCGGAGGCTCGGAAGGAAAACTAACTGTTG
TAGCCCAGAAGATGAGCGTCCTCTCAGGGATTGGGAGCGTCAGTCATCACGTGGTGTCTGGACCTTCCAG
TCAGGTCCTGAATGGGATCGTGGCTGAGCTGTTCATCCCGTTCCTTCAGCAGGAAGTTCATGAAGGGACC
TTGGTACACGCTGTCTCAGTCCTGGCTCTCTGGTGTAACCGATTCACTATGGAAGTGCCCAAGAAGCTCA
CTGAATGGTTCAAAAAAGCTTTCAGCCTTAAAACCTCCACATCTGCGGTGAGGCATGCCTACCTGCAGTG
CATGTTGGCCTCTTACCGGGGTGACACGCTGTTGCAGGCCCTGGACTTACTGCCCTTGCTCATCCAGACA
GTGGAGAAGGCAGCCTCCCAAAGCACTCAGGTTCCCACCATCACTGAAGGGGTTGCCGCAGCCTTGTTGC
TCTTAAAGTTGTCAGTGGCTGACTCACAGGCTGAGGCCAAACTGAGCAGTTTCTGGCAGTTGATTGTGGA
TGAGAAAAAGCAGGTTTTCACTTCTGAGAAATTCCTGGTCATGGCTTCAGAGGATGCCCTGTGTACTGTG
TTGCATCTGACAGAGAGACTTTTCCTTGACCACCCGCATAGACTCACTGGCAACAAAGTTCAGCAGTACC
ACCGGGCTCTGGTGGCGGTGCTCCTGAGCCGCACCTGGCACGTCCGCAGGCAGGCTCAGCAGACAGTTCG
GAAGCTGCTGTCCTCTCTTGGGGGCTTTAAGCTGGCGCACGGACTCTTGGAGGAGCTGAAGACTGTCCTC
AGTTCTCACAAGGTGCTGCCCTTAGAGGCTTTGGTGACTGATGCTGGAGAGGTGACTGAGGCAGGCAAGG
CCTACGTGCCTCCACGGGTCCTGCAGGAGGCTCTGTGTGTCATCTCCGGTGTGCCAGGGCTCAAGGGTGA
TGTCACCGACACTGAACAACTGGCCCAGGAAATGCTGATCATCTCCCACCACCCATCCTTAGTTGCCGTG
CAGTCTGGACTTTGGCCAGCACTTCTTGCCAGGATGAAGATCGATCCTGAAGCCTTTATCACCAGGCACC
TGGATCAGATCATTCCCAGGATGACCACACAGAGTCCCCTAAACCAGTCCTCCATGAATGCCATGGGCTC
CCTTTCCGTCCTGTCGCCGGACCGGGTCCTCCCACAGCTCATCAGCACCATCACTGCCTCCGTGCAGAAC
CCTGCACTGCGCCTGGTGACGCGGGAGGAGTTTGCCATTATGCAGACCCCTGCTGGGGAGCTGTATGACA
AATCCATCATTCAGAGTGCCCAGCAGGACAGCATAAAAAAGGCCAACATGAAGCGAGAGAACAAAGCTTA
TTCCTTCAAAGAGCAGATCATCGAGCTGGAGCTGAAGGAGGAGATAAAGAAGAAGAAAGGCATCAAAGAG
GAGGTGCAGCTGACCAGCAAGCAGAAGGAGATGCTGCAGGCCCAGCTAGACAGGGAGGCGCAGGTCCGGA
GGCGGCTGCAGGAGCTGGATGGGGAGCTGGAGGCGGCGCTTGGACTGCTGGACATCATCCTGGCCAAGAA
CCCGTCCGGCCTGACCCAGTACATCCCTGTTTTGGTCGACTCTTTTCTGCCCTTGCTGAAGTCTCCCCTG
GCTGCTCCCAGGATCAAGAACCCCTTCTTGTCCTTGGCTGCCTGTGTCATGCCCTCTAGGCTCAAGGCTT
TGGGCACTTTGGTGAGCCACGTGACCCTGCGCCTGCTGAAGCCAGAGTGTGTCCTGGATAAGTCCTGGTG
CCAGGAAGAGCTGTCGGTGGCTGTGAAGAGGGCGGTGATGCTGCTGCACACCCACACCATCACCAGCAGG
GTGGGCAAGGGGGAGCCAGGTGCTGCGCCCTTGTCCGCGCCAGCCTTCTCCTTAGTCTTCCCGTTTCTGA
AGATGGTGCTGACGGAGATGCCCCACCACAGTGAGGAGGAGGAGGAGTGGATGGCCCAGATTCTTCAGAT
CCTCACTGTCCAAGCCCAGCTGAGGGCCTCCCCCAACACCCCACCCGGGCGGGTGGACGAGAATGGCCCG
GAGTTGCTGCCTCGCGTGGCCATGCTGCGTCTTCTGACTTGGGTGATCGGGACGGGCTCGCCTCGCTTAC
AGGTTCTGGCTTCAGACACCCTGACCACCCTGTGTGCCAGCAGCAGTGGTGATGATGGCTGTGCCTTTGC
AGAGCAGGAGGAGGTGGACGTGCTGCTCTGTGCCTTGCAGTCCCCGTGTGCCAGCGTGCGGGAAACCGTG
CTCCGGGGGCTGATGGAACTCCACATGGTATTGCCAGCACCTGATACTGATGAGAAGAATGGCCTGAACC
TTCTGCGGAGACTCTGGGTGGTCAAGTTTGACAAGGAGGAGGAGATCCGGAAGCTGGCTGAGAGGCTCTG
GTCAATGATGGGCCTAGACCTGCAGCCAGACCTCTGCTCCTTGCTGATTGACGACGTGATCTATCATGAG
GCGGCTGTAAGGCAGGCAGGGGCCGAAGCCCTCTCCCAAGCAGTGGCACGTTACCAGCGGCAGGCGGCGG
AGGTTATGGGCAGGCTCATGGAGATTTACCAGGAAAAGCTCTACCGGCCGCCCCCAGTGCTGGATGCTTT
GGGACGAGTTATTTCAGAATCTCCTCCAGATCAGTGGGAAGCCAGGTGTGGCTTGGCGTTGGCCCTCAAC
AAGCTCTCCCAGTATTTGGACAGCTCTCAGGTGAAGCCACTCTTTCAGTTTTTTGTCCCTGATGCCCTCA
ATGACCGACACCCAGATGTCCGGAAGTGCATGTTGGATGCAGCCCTCGCAACGCTCAACACTCATGGGAA
GGAGAACGTCAACTCGCTGTTGCCAGTATTCGAGGAGTTCCTGAAGAACGCGCCCAATGATGCCAGCTAT
GATGCTGTGCGACAGAGTGTGGTGGTCCTGATGGGCTCTCTGGCCAAGCACCTGGACAAGAGTGACCCCA
AAGTGAAGCCCATTGTTGCCAAGCTCATCGCTGCCCTCTCCACCCCCTCCCAGCAGGTCCAGGAGTCCGT
AGCCAGCTGCTTGCCACCCCTTGTGCCAGCCATCAAGGAGGATGCTGGAGGGATGATCCAGAGGCTTATG
CAGCAGCTGCTGGAGTCAGACAAGTACGCAGAGCGCAAAGGGGCCGCCTATGGCCTGGCGGGCCTGGTGA
AGGGCCTGGGCATCCTCTCGCTGAAGCAACAGGAGATGATGGCGGCACTGACTGATGCCATCCAAGATAA
GAAGAACTTCCGCCGGCGAGAGGGAGCCCTCTTTGCCTTCGAGATGCTCTGCACCATGCTGGGGAAACTT
TTTGAGCCGTATGTGGTTCACGTGCTGCCCCATCTGCTCCTGTGCTTTGGGGATGGAAACCAGTATGTGC
GTGAGGCTGCAGATGACTGTGCCAAGGCTGTGATGAGCAACTTGAGTGCTCACGGGGTGAAGCTGGTGCT
CCCCTCCTTACTGGCTGCCCTGGAGGAGGAATCGTGGCGGACCAAAGCTGGGTCAGTGGAGCTTCTTGGG
GCAATGGCGTACTGTGCTCCTAAGCAGCTGTCATCCTGTCTACCCAACATTGTGCCCAAGCTTACGGAGG
TGCTGACCGACTCCCATGTCAAAGTCCAGAAGGCTGGACAGCAGGCGCTCAGGCAGATCGGCTCCGTTAT
CAGGAACCCGGAGATCCTGGCCATTGCTCCAGTCCTCCTGGATGCCCTGACGGATCCCTCCAGGAAGACC
CAGAAGTGCTTGCAGACCCTGCTGGACACCAAGTTTGTCCACTTCATTGATGCCCCATCCCTGGCCCTCA
TCATGCCCATTGTCCAGAGAGCCTTCCAGGACCGTTCCACGGACACGCGGAAGATGGCAGCCCAGATTAT
TGGCAACATGTACTCCCTGACAGACCAGAAGGACTTGGCTCCGTACCTGCCCAGCGTGACGCCTGGCCTG
AAAGCATCGCTTTTGGACCCTGTGCCTGAGGTGCGGACCGTATCTGCAAAGGCCCTTGGGGCCATGGTGA
AGGGCATGGGGGAGTCGTGCTTTGAGGACTTGCTGCCGTGGCTGATGGAGACACTGACCTATGAGCAGAG
CTCTGTGGATCGCTCAGGCGCTGCACAGGGGTTGGCTGAGGTCATGGCCGGTTTGGGGGTGGAGAAGTTG
GAGAAGTTGATGCCAGAAATCGTGGCTACAGCCAGCAAAGTGGACATTGCACCCCATGTCCGAGATGGCT
ACATTATGATGTTTAACTACCTGCCCATCACCTTTGGAGACAAGTTTACTCCTTATGTGGGGCCCATCAT
CCCCTGTATCCTCAAAGCTCTTGCTGATGAGAATGAGTTTGTGCGTGACACCGCCCTGCGCGCGGGCCAG
CGGGTTATCTCCATGTACGCTGAGACAGCCATCGCCCTGCTGCTGCCCCAGCTAGAGCAAGGCCTCTTTG
ATGACCTTTGGAGAATCAGGTTCAGCTCTGTTCAGCTCCTTGGGGATCTCCTGTTTCACATCTCAGGAGT
CACTGGGAAGATGACCACAGAAACTGCCTCTGAGGATGATAACTTTGGAACTGCCCAGTCCAACAAGGCG
ATCATCACTGCCCTGGGGGTAGAGCGGCGGAACCGGGTGTTGGCAGGGCTGTACATGGGCCGCTCAGACA
CCCAGCTGGTGGTGCGGCAGGCGTCCCTGCATGTCTGGAAGATTGTTGTCTCCAATACCCCCCGCACCTT
GCGTGAGATCCTACCCACTCTCTTTGGGCTCCTGCTGGGTTTCCTGGCCAGCACGTGTGCAGATAAGAGA
ACGATTGCAGCGAGAACATTGGGAGATCTTGTGCGGAAGTTAGGGGAGAAAATCCTCCCCGAGATCATCC
CCATCCTTGAGGAAGGCCTGAGGTCTCAGAAGAGCGATGAGAGGCAGGGTGTGTGCATTGGCCTAAGTGA
GATCATGAAGTCCACCAGCCGGGATGCCGTGCTGTATTTCTCTGAATCCCTCGTGCCCACGGCAAGGAAG
GCTTTGTGTGACCCACTGGAGGAGGTCAGAGAGGCGGCAGCCAAGACTTTCGAGCAGCTGCATTCCACCA
TCGGCCACCAGGCTCTGGAGGACATTCTCCCATTTTTACTAAAGCAGCTGGATGACGAGGAGGTGTCAGA
GTTTGCCTTGGATGGTCTGAAGCAAGTCATGGCTATTAAGAGTCGTGTGGTGCTGCCCTACCTTGTGCCC
AAGCTGACAACGCCACCTGTCAACACCCGGGTGCTGGCTTTCCTTTCGTCAGTGGCTGGTGATGCCCTCA
CCCGTCATCTTGGCGTGATCCTCCCAGCGGTCATGCTGGCCCTGAAGGAAAAGCTTGGGACCCCAGATGA
GCAGCTGGAGATGGCCAATTGTCAGGCTGTGATCCTCTCCGTAGAGGATGACACAGGGCACCGGATCATC
ATCGAGGATCTGCTGGAGGCCACCCGCAGCCCTGAGGTGGGCATGAGGCAAGCTGCTGCCATCATCCTCA
ACATCTACTGTTCCCGCTCAAAGGCTGACTACACCAGCCACCTGCGGAGCCTGGTCTCGGGCCTGATCCG
CCTCTTCAATGACTCCAGCCCTGTGGTTCTGGAGGAGAGCTGGGATGCCCTAAATGCCATCACTAAGAAG
CTGGATGCTGGCAACCAGTTGGCACTCATTGAAGAGCTGCACAAGGAAATCCGGCTCATAGGGAACGAGA
GCAAAGGCGAGCATGTGCCAGGATTCTGCCTCCCGAAGAAGGGAGTGACCTCCATCCTTCCAGTGTTGCG
GGAAGGAGTCCTGACTGGCAGCCCTGAGCAGAAGGAGGAGGCAGCCAAAGCCTTAGGCTTGGTAATCCGC
CTGACCTCGGCTGACGCCCTGAGGCCCTCCGTGGTCAGCATCACTGGCCCTCTGATCCGCATCCTGGGGG
ACAGGTTCAGCTGGAATGTGAAGGCGGCTCTGCTCGAGACACTCAGCCTCTTGTTGGCTAAGGTTGGGAT
TGCCCTGAAGCCCTTCCTGCCCCAGCTGCAGACCACTTTCACCAAAGCCCTGCAGGACTCCAACCGGGGG
GTGCGCCTGAAGGCCGCAGATGCTCTGGGGAAGCTCATTTCCATCCACATTAAGGTGGACCCCCTCTTCA
CAGAGCTGCTCAATGGCATCCGCGCCATGGAGGACCCAGGTGTCAGGGACACCATGCTGCAGGCCCTGAG
GTTTGTGATTCAGGGAGCAGGGGCCAAAGTGGATGCCGTCATCCGGAAAAACATCGTCTCACTCCTGCTG
AGCATGCTGGGACACGATGAGGACAACACTCGCATCTCCTCAGCCGGGTGCCTAGGGGAACTGTGTGCCT
TTTTGACTGAAGAGGAGCTTAGTGCCGTTCTACAGCAGTGCTTGCTGGCGGACGTGTCCGGCATTGACTG
GATGGTTCGGCACGGGCGGAGCCTGGCACTTTCCGTGGCTGTGAATGTGGCTCCTGGCAGACTTTGTGCC
GGCAGATATAGCAGTGATGTTCAGGAAATGATCCTGAGCAGTGCCACGGCGGACAGGATCCCCATTGCGG
TGAGCGGGGTCCGGGGCATGGGCTTTCTCATGAGACACCACATCGAGACAGGCGGAGGGCAGTTGCCGGC
CAAACTTTCCAGCCTGTTCGTTAAGTGTCTGCAGAACCCATCCAGCGACATCAGGCTGGTGGCTGAGAAG
ATGATCTGGTGGGCAAATAAGGACCCACTGCCTCCCCTGGACCCCCAGGCCATCAAGCCCATCCTGAAGG
CTCTTCTTGACAACACCAAGGATAAGAACACCGTGGTCAGGGCCTACAGCGACCAGGCAATTGTCAACCT
CCTCAAGATGCGGCAGGGTGAAGAGGTGTTTCAGTCCCTCTCCAAGATCCTGGATGTGGCCAGTTTGGAG
GTGCTGAACGAGGTTAACCGAAGGTCCCTGAAGAAGCTGGCCAGCCAGGCCGACTCCACGGAGCAGGTGG
ACGACACCATCCTGACAGACTACAAAGACCACGACGGTGACTATAAGGACCACGACATCGACTACAAAGA
CGATGACGACAAGTAGGCCCCTCTCCCTCCCCCCCCCCTAACGTTACTGGCCGAAGCCGCTTGGAATAAG
GCCGGTGTGCGTTTGTCTATATGTTATTTTCCACCATATTGCCGTCTTTTGGCAATGTGAGGGCCCGGAA
ACCTGGCCCTGTCTTCTTGACGAGCATTCCTAGGGGTCTTTCCCCTCTCGCCAAAGGAATGCAAGGTCTG
TTGAATGTCGTGAAGGAAGCAGTTCCTCTGGAAGCTTCTTGAAGACAAACAACGTCTGTAGCGACCCTTT
GCAGGCAGCGGAACCCCCCACCTGGCGACAGGTGCCTCTGCGGCCAAAAGCCACGTGTATAAGATACACC
TGCAAAGGCGGCACAACCCCAGTGCCACGTTGTGAGTTGGATAGTTGTGGAAAGAGTCAAATGGCTCTCC
TCAAGCGTATTCAACAAGGGGCTGAAGGATGCCCAGAAGGTACCCCATTGTATGGGATCTGATCTGGGGC
CTCGGTGCACATGCTTTACATGTGTTTAGTCGAGGTTAAAAAAACGTCTAGGCCCCCCGAACCACGGGGA
CGTGGTTTTCCTTTGAAAAACACGATAATACCATGTATCGATCCACCATGGCGCGTAAGGTCGATCTCAC
CTCCTGCGATCGCGAGCCGATCCACATCCCCGGCAGCATTCAGCCGTGCGGCTGCCTGCTAGCCTGCGAC
GCGCAGGCGGTGCGGATCACGCGCATTACGGAAAATGCCGGCGCGTTCTTTGGACGCGAAACTCCGCGGG
TCGGTGAGCTACTCGCCGATTACTTCGGCGAGACCGAAGCCCATGCGCTGCGCAACGCACTGGCGCAGTC
CTCCGATCCAAAGCGACCGGCGCTGATCTTCGGTTGGCGCGACGGCCTGACCGGCCGCACCTTCGACATC
TCACTGCATCGCCATGACGGTACATCGATCATCGAGTTCGAGCCTGCGGCGGCCGAACAGGCCGACAATC
CGCTGCGGCTGACGCGGCAGATCATCGCGCGCACCAAAGAACTGAAGTCGCTCGAAGAGATGGCCGCACG
GGTGCCGCGCTATCTGCAGGCGATGCTCGGCTATCACCGCGTGATGTTGTACCGCTTCGCGGACGACGGC
TCCGGGATGGTGATCGGCGAGGCGAAGCGCAGCGACCTCGAGAGCTTTCTCGGTCAGCACTTTCCGGCGT
CGCTGGTCCCGCAGCAGGCGCGGCTACTGTACTTGAAGAACGCGATCCGCGTGGTCTCGGATTCGCGCGG
CATCAGCAGCCGGATCGTGCCCGAGCACGACGCCTCCGGCGCCGCGCTCGATCTGTCGTTCGCGCACCTG
CGCAGCATCTCGCCCTGCCATCTCGAATTTCTGCGGAACATGGGCGTCAGCGCCTCGATGTCGCTGTCGA
TCATCATTGACGGCACGCTATGGGGATTGATCATCTGTCATCATTACGAGCCGCGTGCCGTGCCGATGGC
GCAGCGCGTCGCGGCCGAAATGTTCGCCGACTTCTTATCGCTGCACTTCACCGCCGCCCACCACCAACGC
TAAAGCGGCCGCGACTCTAGAGTCGACCTGCAGGCATGCAAGCTTGATATCAAGCTTATCGATAATCAAC
CTCTGGATTACAAAATTTGTGAAAGATTGACTGGTATTCTTAACTATGTTGCTCCTTTTACGCTATGTGG
ATACGCTGCTTTAATGCCTTTGTATCATGCTATTGCTTCCCGTATGGCTTTCATTTTCTCCTCCTTGTAT
AAATCCTGGTTGCTGTCTCTTTATGAGGAGTTGTGGCCCGTTGTCAGGCAACGTGGCGTGGTGTGCACTG
TGTTTGCTGACGCAACCCCCACTGGTTGGGGCATTGCCACCACCTGTCAGCTCCTTTCCGGGACTTTCGC
TTTCCCCCTCCCTATTGCCACGGCGGAACTCATCGCCGCCTGCCTTGCCCGCTGCTGGACAGGGGCTCGG
CTGTTGGGCACTGACAATTCCGTGGTGTTGTCGGGGAAATCATCGTCCTTTCCTTGGCTGCTCGCCTGTG
TTGCCACCTGGATTCTGCGCGGGACGTCCTTCTGCTACGTCCCTTCGGCCCTCAATCCAGCGGACCTTCC
TTCCCGCGGCCTGCTGCCGGCTCTGCGGCCTCTTCCGCGTCTTCGCCTTCGCCCTCAGACGAGTCGGATC
TCCCTTTGGGCCGCCTCCCCGCCTGGCGATGGTACCGCACAATTCGAGCTCGGTACCTTTAAGACCAATG
ACTTACAAGGCAGCTGTAGATCTTAGCCACTTTTTAAAAGAAAAGGGGGGACTGGAAGGGCTAATTCACT
CCCAACGAAGACAAGATCTGCTTTTTGCTTGTACTGGGTCTCTCTGGTTAGACCAGATCTGAGCCTGGGA
GCTCTCTGGCTAACTAGGGAACCCACTGCTTAAGCCTCAATAAAGCTTGCCTTGAGTGCTTCAAGTAGTG
TGTGCCCGTCTGTTGTGTGACTCTGGTAACTAGAGATCCCTCAGACCCTTTTAGTCAGTGTGGAAAATCT
CTAGCAGTAGTAGTTCATGTCATCTTATTATTCAGTATTTATAACTTGCAAAGAAATGAATATCAGAGAG
TGAGAGGAACTTGTTTATTGCAGCTTATAATGGTTACAAATAAAGCAATAGCATCACAAATTTCACAAAT
AAAGCATTTTTTTCACTGCATTCTAGTTGTGGTTTGTCCAAACTCATCAATGTATCTTATCATGTCTGGC
TCTAGCTATCCCGCCCCTAACTCCGCCCATCCCGCCCCTAACTCCGCCCAGTTCCGCCCATTCTCCGCCC
CATGGCTGACTAATTTTTTTTATTTATGCAGAGGCCGAGGCCGCCTCGGCCTCTGAGCTATTCCAGAAGT
AGTGAGGAGGCTTTTTTGGAGGCCTAGGGACGTACCCAATTCGCCCTATAGTGAGTCGTATTACGCGCGC
TCACTGGCCGTCGTTTTACAACGTCGTGACTGGGAAAACCCTGGCGTTACCCAACTTAATCGCCTTGCAG
CACATCCCCCTTTCGCCAGCTGGCGTAATAGCGAAGAGGCCCGCACCGATCGCCCTTCCCAACAGTTGCG
CAGCCTGAATGGCGAATGGG
[124 nt withheld, positions 13531-13654]
C
[91 nt withheld, positions 13656-13746]
A
[49 nt withheld, positions 13748-13796]
CCTTTGACGTTGGAGTCCACGTTCTTT
[37 nt withheld, positions 13824-13860]
ACCCTATCTCGGTCTATTCTTTTGATTTATAAGGGATTTTGCCGATTTCGGCCTATTGGTTAAAAAATGA
GCTGATTTAACAAAAATTTAACGCGAATTTTAACAAAATATTAACGCTTACAATTTAGGTGGCACTTTTC
GGGGAAATGTGCGCGGAACCCCTATTTGTTTATTTTTCTAAATACATTCAAATATGTATCCGCTCATGAG
ACAATAACCCTGATAAATGCTTCAATAATATTGAAAAAGGAAGAGTATGAGTATTCAACATTTCCGTGTC
GCCCTTATTCCCTTTTTTGCGGCATTTTGCCTTCCTGTTTTTGCTCACCCAGAAACGCTGGTGAAAGTAA
AAGATGCTGAAGATCAGTTGGGTGCACGAGTGGGTTACATCGAACTGGATCTCAACAGCGGTAAGATCCT
TGAGAGTTTTCGCCCCGAAGAACGTTTTCCAATGATGAGCACTTTTAAAGTTCTGCTATGTGGCGCGGTA
TTATCCCGTATTGACGCCGGGCAAGAGCAACTCGGTCGCCGCATACACTATTCTCAGAATGACTTGGTTG
AGTACTCACCAGTCACAGAAAAGCATCTTACGGATGGCATGACAGTAAGAGAATTATGCAGTGCTGCCAT
AACCATGAGTGATAACACTGCGGCCAACTTACTTCTGACAACGATCGGAGGACCGAAGGAGCTAACCGCT
TTTTTGCACAACATGGGGGATCATGTAACTCGCCTTGATCGTTGGGAACCGGAGCTGAATGAAGCCATAC
CAAACGACGAGCGTGACACCACGATGCCTGTAGCAATGGCAACAACGTTGCGCAAACTATTAACTGGCGA
ACTACTTACTCTAGCTTCCCGGCAACAATTAATAGACTGGATGGAGGCGGATAAAGTTGCAGGACCACTT
CTGCGCTCGGCCCTTCCGGCTGGCTGGTTTATTGCTGATAAATCTGGAGCCGGTGAGCGTGGGTCTCGCG
GTATCATTGCAGCACTGGGGCCAGATGGTAAGCCCTCCCGTATCGTAGTTATCTACACGACGGGGAGTCA
GGCAACTATGGATGAACGAAATAGACAGATCGCTGAGATAGGTGCCTCACTGATTAAGCATTGGTAACTG
TCAGACCAAGTTTACTCATATATACTTTAGATTGATTTAAAACTTCATTTTTAATTTAAAAGGATCTAGG
TGAAGATCCTTTTTGATAATCTCATGACCAAAATCCCTTAACGTGAGTTTTCGTTCCACTGAGCGTCAGA
CCCCGTAGAAAAGATCAAAGGATCTTCTTGAGATCCTTTTTTTCTGCGCGTAATCTGCTGCTTGCAAACA
AAAAAACCACCGCTACCAGCGGTGGTTTGTTTGCCGGATCAAGAGCTACCAACTCTTTTTCCGAAGGTAA
CTGGCTTCAGCAGAGCGCAGATACCAAATACTGTTCTTCTAGTGTAGCCGTAGTTAGGCCACCACTTCAA
GAACTCTGTAGCACCGCCTACATACCTCGCTCTGCTAATCCTGTTACCAGTGGCTGCTGCCAGTGGCGAT
AAGTCGTGTCTTACCGGGTTGGACTCAAGACGATAGTTACCGGATAAGGCGCAGCGGTCGGGCTGAACGG
GGGGTTCGTGCACACAGCCCAGCTTGGAGCGAACGACCTACACCGAACTGAGATACCTACAGCGTGAGCT
ATGAGAAAGCGCCACGCTTCCCGAAGGGAGAAAGGCGGACAGGTATCCGGTAAGCGGCAGGGTCGGAACA
GGAGAGCGCACGAGGGAGCTTCCAGGGGGAAACGCCTGGTATCTTTATAGTCCTGTCGGGTTTCGCCACC
TCTGACTTGAGCGTCGATTTTTGTGATGCTCGTCAGGGGGGCGGAGCCTATGGAAAAACGCCAGCAACGC
GGCCTTTTTACGGTTCCTGGCCTTTTGCTGGCCTTTTGCTCACATGTTCTTTCCTGCGTTATCCCCTGAT
TCTGTGGATAACCGTATTACCGCCTTTGAGTGAGCTGATACCGCTCGCCGCAGCCGAACGACCGAGCGCA
GCGAGTCAGTGAGCGAGGAAGCGGAAGAGCGCCCAATACGCAAACCGCCTCTCCCCGCGCGTTGGCCGAT
TCATTAATGCAGCTGGCACGACAGGTTTCCCGACTGGAAAGCGGGCAGTGAGCGCAACGCAATTAATGTG
AGTTAGCTCACTCATTAGGCACCCCAGGCTTTACACTTTATGCTTCCGGCTCGTATGTTGTGTGGAATTG
TGAGCGGATAACAATTTCACACAGGAAACAGCTATGACCATGATTACGCCAAGCGCGCAATTAACCCTCA
CTAAAGGGAACAAAAGCTGGAGCTGCAAGCTTAATGTAGTCTTATGCAATACTCTTGTAGTCTTGCAACA
TGGTAACGATGAGTTAGCAACATGCCTTACAAGGAGAGAAAAAGCACCGTGCATGCCGATTGGTGGAAGT
AAGGTGGTACGATCGTGCCTTATTAGGAAGGCAACAGACGGGTCTGACATGGATTGGACGAACCACTGAA
TTGCCGCATTGCAGAGATATTGTATTTAAGTGCCTAGCTCGATACATAAAC
Features (pLannotate 1.2.2; 31 found; start..end, strand, type, name):
      1..181     +  LTR            5' LTR (truncated): truncated 5' long terminal repeat (LTR) from HIV-1
    228..353     +  misc_feature   HIV-1 Ψ: packaging signal of human immunodeficiency virus type 1
    337..700     +  CDS            HIV-1 gag (fragment): gag protein from human immunodeficiency virus 1; gag
    846..1079    +  misc_feature   RRE: The Rev response element (RRE) of HIV-1 allows for Rev-dependent mRNA export from the nucleus to the cytoplasm.
   1456..1556    +  CDS            Rev (fragment): human immunodeficiency virus 1 (HIV-1) Rev protein; rev; enhances nuclear export of unspliced and incompletely spliced viral mRNAs
   1575..1692    +  misc_feature   cPPT/CTS: central polypurine tract and central termination sequence of HIV-1
   1715..2018    +  enhancer       CMV enhancer: human cytomegalovirus immediate early enhancer
   2019..2222    +  promoter       CMV promoter: human cytomegalovirus (CMV) immediate early promoter
   2339..2363    +  protein_bind   attB1: mutant version of attB; recombination site for the Gateway® BP reaction BP Clonase™
   2365..10377   +  CDS            GCN1: GCN1_HUMAN - Also known as GCN1L1 From Homo sapiens (Human).
  10448..11020   +  misc_feature   IRES: internal ribosome entry site (IRES) of the encephalomyocarditis virus (EMCV)
  11038..11973   +  CDS            iRFP670: near-infrared fluorescent protein with an emission peak at 670 nm, engineered from a bacterial phytochrome (Shcherbakova and Verkhusha, 2013) derived from Rhodopseudomonas palustris RpBphP6
  11985..12015   +  misc_feature   MCS (fragment): pUC18/19 multiple cloning site
  12016..12034   +  misc_feature   MCS (fragment): pBluescript multiple cloning site
  12034..12622   +  misc_feature   WPRE: woodchuck hepatitis virus posttranscriptional regulatory element
  12653..12721   +  CDS            nef (fragment): NEF_HV1Z2 - Experimental evidence at protein level: Swiss-Prot protein existence level 1. Extracellular Nef protein targets CD4(+) T-lymphocytes for apoptosis by interacting with CXCR4 surface receptors. From Human immunodeficiency virus type 1 group M subtype D (isolate Z2/CDC-Z34) (HIV-1).
  12723..12956   +  LTR            3' LTR (ΔU3): self-inactivating 3' long terminal repeat (LTR) from HIV-1
  13028..13149   +  polyA_signal   SV40 poly(A) signal: SV40 polyadenylation signal
  13189..13324   +  rep_origin     SV40 ori: SV40 origin of replication
  13345..13363   -  promoter       T7 promoter: promoter for bacteriophage T7 RNA polymerase
  13371..13526   +  CDS            lacZα (fragment): LacZα fragment of β-galactosidase; lacZ fragment
  13531..13959   +  rep_origin     f1 ori (sequence partly withheld): f1 bacteriophage origin of replication; arrow indicates direction of (+) strand synthesis
  14012..14116   +  promoter       AmpR promoter: bla
  14117..14977   +  CDS            AmpR: β-lactamase; bla; confers resistance to ampicillin, carbenicillin, and related antibiotics
  15148..15736   +  rep_origin     ori: high-copy-number ColE1/pMB1/pBR322/pUC origin of replication
  15919..16011   +  CDS            lacI (fragment): lac repressor; lacI; The lac repressor binds to the lac operator to inhibit transcription in E. coli. This inhibition can be relieved by adding lactose or isopropyl-β-D-thiogalactopyranoside (IPTG).
  16024..16045   +  protein_bind   CAP binding site: CAP binding activates transcription in the presence of cAMP. E. coli catabolite activator protein
  16060..16090   +  promoter       lac promoter: promoter for the E. coli lac operon
  16094..16116   +  protein_bind   lac operator (fragment): The lac repressor binds to the lac operator to inhibit transcription in E. coli. This inhibition can be relieved by adding lactose or isopropyl-β-D-thiogalactopyranoside (IPTG). lac repressor encoded by lacI
  16159..16177   +  promoter       T3 promoter: promoter for bacteriophage T3 RNA polymerase
  16205..16431   +  promoter       RSV promoter: Rous sarcoma virus enhancer/promoter
