[The description below was written by a language model from this plasmid's Addgene catalogue record and pLannotate feature annotations shown in this document.]
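Description:
pLenti6.3 GCN1-3xFlag_IRES-iRFP is a lentiviral mammalian expression plasmid of about 16.4 kb, built on a pLenti6.3 backbone from which the SV40-blasticidin selection cassette has been removed. It is maintained in E. coli through a high-copy ColE1/pUC-type origin and an ampicillin resistance gene. An f1 origin and remnants of lac and phage promoter elements are also present in the bacterial portion. The viral scaffold is HIV-1 derived. An RSV promoter sits upstream of a truncated 5' LTR to drive genomic RNA production in packaging cells. This is followed by the Ψ packaging signal with a gag fragment, the Rev response element for Rev-dependent nuclear export, and the cPPT/CTS element. At the other end, a self-inactivating ΔU3 3' LTR is followed by an SV40 polyadenylation signal.

The payload is a single bicistronic cassette under the CMV immediate early enhancer and promoter. Downstream of a residual Gateway attB1 site lies the roughly 8 kb human GCN1 coding sequence. According to the catalogue entry it carries a C-terminal 3xFlag tag, although the feature table does not annotate the tag separately. An EMCV IRES then permits cap-independent translation of the near-infrared fluorescent protein iRFP670 from the same transcript, and a WPRE enhances transcript expression. With the drug marker removed, iRFP fluorescence is the recorded marker for transduced cells, so they can be identified or sorted by fluorescence rather than selected with antibiotic. The stated purpose is GCN1 expression. The associated publication concerns GCN1 engagement by an E3 ligase network that promotes degradation of translation factors on stalled ribosomes.
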