Addgene plasmid #198388: pLenti6.3 GCN1-3xFlag_IRES-iRFP
Purpose: GCN1 expression
Depositing lab: Jack Taunton. Depositing organization: University of California, San Francisco (UCSF). Publication: An E3 ligase network engages GCN1 to promote the degradation of translation factors on stalled ribosomes. Oltion K, Carelli JD, Yang T, See SK, Wang HY, Kampmann M, Taunton J. Cell. 2023 Jan 19;186(2):346-362.e17. doi: 10.1016/j.cell.2022.12.025. Epub 2023 Jan 12. PubMed 36638793.
Backbone
  Vector backbone: pLenti6.3 (SV40-bsd removed)
  Vector type: Mammalian Expression, Lentiviral
  Selectable markers: iRFP
Growth in bacteria
  Bacterial resistance: Ampicillin, 100 μg/mL
  Growth temperature: 37°C
  Growth strain: NEB Stable
  Copy number: High Copy
Gene/Insert
  Gene/Insert name: GCN1
  Species: H. sapiens (human)
  Entrez Gene: GCN1 (a.k.a. GCN1L, GCN1L1, PRIC295)
  Promoter: CMV
  Tag / fusion protein: 3xFlag (C terminal on insert)
  Cloning method: Gibson Cloning
Terms and licenses: Academic/Nonprofit Terms; Industry Terms: Not Available to Industry
How to cite: pLenti6.3 GCN1-3xFlag_IRES-iRFP was a gift from Jack Taunton (Addgene plasmid # 198388 ; http://n2t.net/addgene:198388 ; RRID:Addgene_198388)
